>Addgene plasmid #83452 | pcDNA4/TO 3xFlag-m-PKD1-2xMyc/His | addgene full sequence | sequence record 239628 | Addgene NGS Result
CGATGTACGGGCCAGATATACGCGTTGACATTGATTATTGACTAGTTATTAATAGTAATCAATTACGGGG
TCATTAGTTCATAGCCCATATATGGAGTTCCGCGTTACATAACTTACGGTAAATGGCCCGCCTGGCTGAC
CGCCCAACGACCCCCGCCCATTGACGTCAATAATGACGTATGTTCCCATAGTAACGCCAATAGGGACTTT
CCATTGACGTCAATGGGTGGAGTATTTACGGTAAACTGCCCACTTGGCAGTACATCAAGTGTATCATATG
CCAAGTACGCCCCCTATTGACGTCAATGACGGTAAATGGCCCGCCTGGCATTATGCCCAGTACATGACCT
TATGGGACTTTCCTACTTGGCAGTACATCTACGTATTAGTCATCGCTATTACCATGGTGATGCGGTTTTG
GCAGTACATCAATGGGCGTGGATAGCGGTTTGACTCACGGGGATTTCCAAGTCTCCACCCCATTGACGTC
AATGGGAGTTTGTTTTGGCACCAAAATCAACGGGACTTTCCAAAATGTCGTAACAACTCCGCCCCATTGA
CGCAAATGGGCGGTAGGCGTGTACGGTGGGAGGTCTATATAAGCAGAGCTCTCCCTATCAGTGATAGAGA
TCTCCCTATCAGTGATAGAGATCGTCGACGAGCTCGTTTAGTGAACCGTCAGATCGCCTGGAGACGCCAT
CCACGCTGTTTTGACCTCCATAGAAGACACCGGGACCGATCCAGCCTCCGGACTCTAGCGTTTAAACTTA
AGCTTGGTACCGAGCTCGGATCCACTAGTCCAGTGTGGTGGGGCCCTGCAGATATCCAGCACAGTGGCGG
CCGCTCTAGAGCGGCCGCCACCATGCCGCCCGGAGCACCTGCTCTCCTGGCGCTGGCCCTAGGCCTGGGC
CTGTGGCTCGGAGCGCTGGCCGGAGACCCTGGCGACTACAAGGACGACGATGACAAGGACTACAAGGACG
ACGATGACAAGGACTACAAGGACGACGATGACAAACGCGGCTGCGGGCCTTGCCCGCTCCCCTGCTTTTG
CGGCCCTGCGCCCGACGCCGCCTGCCGCGTCAATTGCTCCGGCCGCTGGCTGCAGACGCTAGGGCCGAGT
CTGCGCATCCCGGCTGACGCCACCGCGCTAGACCTGTCCCACAACCTACTTCAGACGCTGGACATCGGGC
TCCTGGTGAACCTTTCAGCACTGGTGGAGCTGGACTTAAGCAACAATAGGATTTCTACATTAGAAGAAGG
CGTGTTTGCTAATTTATTTAATTTAAGTGAAATAAACCTGAGTGGGAACCCATTTGAGTGCAACTGTGGT
CTGGCGTGGCTGCCACGCTGGGCAAAGGAACATCAGGTGCATGTGGTACAGTCTGAGGCAACCACGTGCA
GGGGGCCCATTCCACTGGCCGGCCAACCTCTCCTCAGTATCCCCTTATTGGACAATGCCTGTGGTGAGGA
ATATGTCGCCTGCCTCCCTGACAACAGCTCAGGTGCTGTGGCAGCAGTACCCTTCTACTTTGCCCATGAG
GGACCACTGGAGACTGAGGCCTGCAGTGCCTTCTGCTTCTCAGCTGGTGAGGGCCTTGCAGCCCTCTCGG
AGCAGAATCAATGCCTCTGTGGGGCAGGCCAGGCCTCTAACTCTTCTGCAGCCTGCTCATCCTGGTGTTC
CAGCATCTCACTGTCCCTCAACTCTGCCTGTGGGGGCCCCACCTTGCTCCAGCACACCTTTCCCGCCTCC
CCAGGGGCTACCCTGGTGGGGCCCCATGGACCCCTGGCCTCTGGCCAGCCAGCAGACTTCCATATTACTT
CCTCCCTGCCCATTAGCTCAACACGCTGGAACTTTGGAGATGGCTCACCTGAGGTGGACATGGCTAGCCC
TGCTGCCACCCACTTCTATGTGCTACCTGGGAGCTATCACATGACAGTTGTGCTGGCCTTGGGGGCTGGC
TCAGCTCTGCTGGAGACAGAGGTGCAAGTAGAAGCAACACCTACTGTCCTGGAGCTTGTGTGCCCATCCT
TTGTGCACAGTAACGAGAGCCTTGAACTTGGCATACGGCATCGTGGAGGCTCAGCCCTTGAGGTCACCTA
TAGCATCCTGGCTTTGGATAAAGAGCCTGCCCAAGTGGTCCACCCACTCTGCCCCTTGGACACAGAGATC
TTCCCTGGCAATGGGCACTGCTACCGCCTGGTGGCAGAGAAGGCACCCTGGCTGCAAGCACAGGAGCAAT
GTCGGACTTGGGCTGGAGCTGCCTTGGCTATGGTGGACAGTCCTGCCATCCAGCACTTCCTAGTCTCCAA
GGTTACCAGGAGCCTGGATGTGTGGATCGGCTTCTCATCTGTGGAGGGGACAGAAGGCCTGGATCCCCGG
GGTGAGGCCTTCAGCCTGGAAAGCTGCCAGAACTGGCTGCCTGGGGAGCCACACCCAGCCACAGCAGAGC
ATTGTGTGCGGTTGGGGCCTGCTGGGCAATGCAACACAGACCTGTGTTCAGCACCACATAGTTATGTCTG
CGAGCTGCGGCCTGGAGGGCCTGTGTGGGATACTGAGAACTTTGTCATGGGAATGTCTGGTGGAGGCCTG
TCTGGACCTCTGCATCCATTGGCACAGCAGGAAACTGTCCAGGGCCCGCTGCGACCTGTGGAGGTCATGG
TGTTCCCTGGCCTGAGCCCTAGCCGGGAAGCCTTTCTCACTGCAGCAGAGTTTTCTACCCAGAAGCTTGA
AGAGCCTGCCCAGATGCGGCTGCAGGTGTACCGGCCCTCAGGAGGAGCAGCGGTCCCAGAAGGCAGCAGT
GAGCCTGACAACAGGACTGAGCCGGCCCCCAAGTGTGTGCCTGAGGAACTCTGGTGTCCAGGAGCCAATG
TCTGCATACCTTTTGATGCTTCGTGTAACTCTCATGTCTGCATCAATGGGTCTGTGTCAAGGCTGGGACT
CTCTAGGGCCAGCTACACACTATGGAAGGAGTTCTTTTTTTCTGTGCCTGCAGGGCCTCCCACACAGTAC
TTGGTCACCCTCCACAGCCAGGATGTTCCTATGCTCCCTGGTGACCTCATTGGCTTACAGCATGATGCTG
GCCCAGGTACTCTCCTACAGTGTCCCCTGGCTTCCAGCTGTCCTGGCCAAGCCCTGTACCTTTCAACCAA
TGCCTCAGATTGGATGACCAACCTGCCTGTCCATCTGGAAGAAGCTTGGGCTGGCCCTGTCTGCTCCCTA
CAGCTGCTTTTGGTCACAGAGCAGCTTACACCACTGCTGGGCCTTGGGCCTAACCCTGGACTACAGCATC
CTGGGCACTATGAGGTCCGGGCTACAGTGGGCAACAGCGTATCCAGGCAAAACCTGTCCTGCAGCTTCAG
TGTGGTCTCTCCAATAGCTGGGCTGAGAGTCATTCACCCCATCCCCCTTGATGGCCACATCTATGTGCCA
ACCAACGGCTCAGTCTTGGTGCTTCAGGTAGATTCTGGTGCTAATGCCACTGCCACAGCTCAGTGGTTTG
GGGGCAATATTAGTGCTCCCTTCGAGGATGCCTGCCCTCCTGAGGTGGATTTTCTCAAGCAAGATTGCAC
AGAAGAGGCCAATGGCACCCTGTTCTCAGTGTTGATGTTGCCCAGGCTCAAGGAGGGGGATCACACAGTG
GAGATTGTGGCGCAAAATGGAGCCAGCCAGGCCAACCTCAGCCTGAGAGTGACAGCTGAGGAGCCCATCT
GTGGCCTCCGTGCTGTGCCAAGCCCTGAGGCCCGAGTGCTACAGGGCATCCTGGTGCGGTACAGCCCCAT
GGTAGAGGCTGGCTCAGACGTAGCCTTCCGGTGGACCATTGATGATAAGCAGTCTCTGACTTTCCACAAC
ACTGTCTTCAATGTAATATACCAGAGTGCTGCCGTCTTCAAGCTCTCGCTGACAGCCTCTAACCATGTGA
GCAACATCACCGTGAACTACAATGTCACTGTGGAGCGGATGAACAAGATGCATGGGCTGTGGGTATCTGC
AGTACCGACTGTGTTACCCCCCAATGCCACACTGGCACTGACAGGTGGTGTGCTGGTGGATTCAGCTGTG
GAGGTGGCCTTCCTGTGGAACTTTGGGGATGGGGAGCAGGTACTCCGCCAGTTCAAGCCTCCATACGACG
AGTCCTTCCAGGTTCCAGACCCCACAGTGGCGCAGGTGCTGGTGGAACACAATACCACGCATATTTACAC
TACCCCAGGTGAGTACAACTTGACCGTCCTTGTGTCCAATACCTATGAGAATCTGACGCAGCAGGTGACA
GTAAGTGTGCGCACTGTTCTTCCCAACGTGGCTATTGGCATGAGCAGCAACGTCCTGGTGGCCGGCCAAC
CCATCACCTTTTCCCCATATCCGCTGCCCTCAACTGATGGTGTCCTATATACGTGGGACTTTGGGGATGG
CTCACCTGTCCTAATACAGAGCCAGCCAGTACTCAACCACACCTACAGCATGACGGGCACTTACAGAATC
ACCTTGGAGGTTAACAACACAGTGAGCAGCGTGACAGCACATGCAGACATCCGTGTCTTCCAGGAGTTGC
ATGGCCTGACTGTGTATTTGAGCCCATCTGTGGAGCAGGGAGCCCCCATGGTAGTCAGTGCTTCTGTGGA
GTCAGGTGACAACATTACATGGACATTTGACATGGGAGATGGCACAGTATTCACAGGCCCTGAGGCTACA
GTACAACATGTATACCTGCGGGCCCAGAACTTCACAGTGACAGTAGAAGCAGCCAACCCTGCTGGCCACT
TGTCCCAGAGCCTGCATGTGCAAGTGTTTGTCCTGGAGGTATTACGCATAGAGCCCTCTACCTGCATCCC
CACACAGCCCAGTGCCCAGCTTATGGCCCATGTCACTGGGGACCCTGTCCATTACATCTTTGATTGGACT
TTTGGAGATGGCTCCTCCAATGTGACTGTCCATGGGCATCCATCAGTGACACACAACTTCACTAGGAGTG
GCATATTCCCACTGGCATTGGTTTTGTCAAGCCATGTGAACAAGGCACATTATTTTACCAGCATCTGTGT
GGAACCTGAGATACGTAACATCACCCTGCAGCCTGAGAGGCAGTTTGTGAAGCTGGGGGATGAAGCCCGG
CTGGTTGCCTATTCTTGGCCCCCATTCCCGTACCGATATACCTGGGACTTTGGCACTGAAGACACTACCC
ACACCCAAACTGGGGGCTCTGAAGTGAAATTTATCTACCGAGAACCAGGCTCCTACTTGGTGATAGTCAC
TGTGTCCAACAACATCTCTTCTACCAATGACTCAGCTTTTGTGGAGGTCCAGGAGCCTGTGTTAGTCACT
GGCATCAGGATCAATGGCTCCCATGTGTTAGAGCTGCAGCAGCCTTACCTGTTGTCAGCCATGGGCAGTG
GGAGCCCTGCCACCTACCTATGGGAACTGGGAGACGGCAGCCAGAGTGAGGGCCCTGAGGTCACCCATAT
CTACAGCAGCACCGGTGATTTCACTGTCAGGGTGTCTGGCTGGAATGAGGTGAGCCGTAGTGAGGCCCAA
CTCAACATCACCGTAAAGCAGCGTGTGCGGGGCCTCACCATCAATGCCAGCCGCACAGTGGTGCCCCTGA
ATGGCAGTGTGAGCTTTAGTACCTTGTTGGAGGTAGGGAGTGATGTGCATTACTCCTGGGTGCTCTGTGA
CAGATGCACACCCATTCCAGGCGGACCCACTATTTCCTACACCTTCCGCTCTGTGGGCACCTTCAATATT
ATTGTCACAGCTGAGAATGAGGTGGGTTCTGCCCAGGACAGCATCTTCATCTATGTTCTCCAGTTCATTG
AGGGGCTGCAGGTGGCAGGGGGTGATAACGGCTGCTGCTTCCCTACCAACTACACACTGCAGCTGCAAGC
TGCAGTTAGGGATGGCACCAACATCTCTTATAGCTGGACAGCGCAGCAGGAGGGCAGCCTCATCACACTC
TTCGGCAGTGGCAAGTGCTTTTCTCTCACTGCACTCAAAGCTAGCACCTACTATGTCCATCTTAGGGCCA
CTAACATGTTGGGCAGTGCCGCAGCCAACCGTACTATAGACTTTGTGGAACCTGTGGAGAGTCTAATCCT
ATCTGCATCCCCTAATCCAGCTGCTGTCAACATGAGTCTCACCCTTTGTGCTGAATTGGCTGGTGGCAGT
GGTGTTGTTTACACTTGGTACCTGGAGGAAGGACTGAGTTGGAAGACCTCCATGCCATCTACCACCCACA
CCTTTGCTACACCTGGCCTGCACTTGGTCAGAGTCACAGCTGAGAACCAGTTGGGCTCAGTCAATGCCAC
AGTTGAAGTGGCCATACAGGTGCCTGTGGGTGGCCTGAGTATCAGAACCAGTGAGCCAGATAGCATCTTT
GTGGCAGCTGGCTCCACTCTACCCTTCTGGGGTCAGCTGGCTGAAGGTACCAATGTGACTTGGTGCTGGA
CCTTGCCAGGTGGGAGTAAGGACAGCCAGTACATTGCTGTGCGCTTCTCCACGGCTGGCAGTTTCTCTCT
GCAGCTCAATGCTTCCAATGCAGTCAGTTGGGTCTCAGCCATGTACAACCTCACAGTAGAGGAACCCATT
GTGAACCTGATGCTGTGGGCCAGCAGCAAGGTGGTGGCGCCTGGGCAGCCAGTCCACTTTGAAATCCTGC
TGGCAGCTGGCTCTGCTCTTACTTTCCGACTTCAGGTTGGTGGGTCTGTCCCTGAAGTGCTCCCTAGCCC
CCACTTCTCCCACAGCTTCTTTCGGGTTGGAGACCATCTGGTGAATGTGCAGGCTGAGAACCACGTGAGC
CATGCCCAGGCACAGGTTCGCATCCTAGTGCTGGAGGCTGTTGTTGGGCTGCAGGTACCCAACTGCTGTG
AGCCAGGCATGGCCACAGGCACTGAGAAGAACTTCACAGCCCGGGTGCAGCGAGGTTCCCGAGTTGCCTA
TGCCTGGTATTTCTCCTTGCAAAAGGTTCAGGGTGACTCATTGGTTATTTTATCTGGCCGTGATGTCACC
TACACACCTGTGGCTGCAGGGTTACTGGAGATCCATGTGCGTGCCTTTAATGAACTGGGTGGTGTGAACC
TCACGCTCATGGTGGAAGTCCAGGATATCATCCAGTATGTAACACTTCAGAGTGGCCGCTGCTTTACCAA
CCGCTCAGCCAGGTTTGAGGCTGCTACAAGCCCCAGTCCACGGCGTGTAACCTACCACTGGGACTTTGGG
GATGGGACTCCGGTACAGAAAACAGAGGAATTCTGGGCTGATCACTACTACCTGCGTCCTGGGGACTACC
ATGTAGAGGTGAATGCTACAAACCTAGTGAGTTTTTTTGTGGCACAGGCCACAGTGACTGTCCAGGTGCT
GGCCTGTAGGGAGCCTGAAGTGGAGGTAGCACTGCCTCTGCAGGTGCTGATGCGGCGTTCCCAGCGCAAC
TACCTGGAGGCCCATGTTGATCTACGCAACTGTGTATCCTACCAGACTGAATATCGGTGGGAGATATATC
GTACTGCCAGCTGCCAACGGCCAGGACGTATGGCTCAAATGGTACTGCCTGGTGTGGATGTGAGCCGACC
CCAGCTGGTGGTGCCACGGCTGGCACTACCTGTGGGCCACTACTGCTTTGTGTTTGTGGTTTCATTTGGG
GACACACCATTGGCACGGAGCATCCAGGCCAATGTGACAGTGGCTGCTGAGCGTCTGGTACCCATCATTG
AAGGTGGCTCATACCGGGTATGGTCAGACACGCAGGACCTGGTGCTGGATGGGAGCAAGTCCTATGACCC
TAATTTAGAGGATGGTGATCAGACACCGCTCAACTTCCATTGGGCCTGCGTGGCTTCAACACAGAGTGAG
ACAGGTGGCTGCGTGCTAAACTTTGGGCCCCGTGGGAGCAGTGTGGTCACCATCCCCCTGGAACGCCTAG
AAGCTGGTGTAGAATATACCTTCAACCTCATAGTGTGGAAAGCAGGTCGGAAGGAAGAAGCCACCAACCA
GACAGTACTGATCCGAAGTGGGCGAGTCCCCATTGTGTCCCTTGAGTGTGTGTCCTGCAAGGCACAAGCA
GTGTATGAAGTGAGCCGAAGTTCCTATGTGTACTTGGAGGGTCACTGCCACAACTGCAGCAGGGGCTACA
AGCAAGGGTGTTGGGCCGCTCGCACTTTCAGCAATAAGACTCTGGTGCTGAACGAGACGACAACATCCAC
GGGTAGCACCGGCATGAATCTGGTAGTGCGGCCAGGTGCACTGCGTGATGGGGAGGGCTACATCTTCACA
CTCACTGTGCTGGGCCACTCAGGGGAAGAAGAGGGCTGTGCCTCAATCCGCCTCTCACCCAACCGCCCCC
CACTTGGAGGCTCCTGCCGCCTATTCCCATTGGATTCTGTGCGTGGCCTCACCACTAAGGTTCACTTCGA
GTGCACAGGTTGGCGTGATGCAGAAGATGGTGGAGCCCCACTGGTATATGTTCTGTTGCTGAAGCGCTGT
CGTCAGAGCTACTGTGAGAATTTCTGCATCTATAAGGGTAGTCTCTCCACCTATGGGGCTGTCCTGCCTC
CTGGATTCCAGCCCCTTTTTGTGGTGAGCCTAGCTGTGGTTGTACAAGACCAGCTGGGTGCTGCTGTTGT
TGCACTCAACAGGTCTCTGACCATTGTCCTACCAGAACCCAGTGGAAATCCTGCAGACCTCGTACCCTGG
CTGCACAGTCTGACTGCCAGTGTGCTGCCTGGGCTCCTGAAGCAGGCTGACCCTCAGCATGTCATCGAGT
ACTCTTTAGCCCTCATTACTGTGCTCAATGAGTATGAGCAGGCCCCAGATGTGTCAGAGCCCAACGTTGA
GCAGCAGCTGAGAGCCCAAATGCGTAAGAACATCACGGAGACCCTGATCTCCCTGCGGGTCAACACTGTG
GATGACATCCAGCAGATTACTGCTGCGTTAGCCCAGTGCATGGTGTCCAGCAGGGAGCTCATGTGCCGCT
CCTGCCTGAAGAAGATGCTGCAGAAGCTGGAGGGCATGATGCGCATCTTGCAAGCTGAAACCACTGAGGG
CACCTTGACACCCACCACCATTGCTGACAGCATTCTCAATATCACAGGTGACCTCATCCACCTGGCCAGC
TTGGACATGCAGGGCCCACAGCCCTTGGAGCTGGGGGTGGAGCCGCCCTCCCTGATGGTGGCTTCTAAGG
CCTACAACCTCTCGTCGGCCCTCATGCGTATCCTCATGCGTTCCCGAGTGCTCAATGAGGAGCCTCTGAC
TCTGGCTGGCGAGGAGATTGTGGCCCTAGGCAAGCGCTCAGACCCACTCAGTCTTCTGTGTTATGGCAAA
GCCTTGGGGCCCAGCTGCCACTTCTCCATTCCTGAGGCCTTCAGTGGGGCCCTGTCGAACCTCAGTGATG
TGGTGCAGCTCATCTTCCTTGTGGATTCCAACCCCTTCCCCTTTGGCTACATTAGCAACTACACTGTCTC
CACCAAAGTGGCATCTATGGCATTCCAGACACAGACTGGTACCCAGATCCCTATTGAGCAGTTGGCTGCA
GAGCGTGCCATCACAGTGAAGGTGCCAAACAACTCAGACCAGGCTGCCCAGAGCTCTCACAATCCTGTGG
GTTCTACCATTGTACAGCCCCAGACCTCTGTCAGCGCTGTGGTCACTGCAGACAACAGTAACCCTCAAGC
TGGCCTGCATCTGAGGATCACTTACACAGTGCTTAATGAGCGCTATCTGTCCGCGGAGCCTGAGCCCTAC
CTGGCTGTGTACCTGCACTCAGTGTCCCAGCCCAATGAGTACAACTGCTCGGCCAGCAGGAGGATCAGCC
TGGAGGTGCTGGAGGGTGCTGACCACAGGCTCTACACCTTCTTCATTGCCCCAGGAACTGGGACCTTGGA
CAGGAGTTACTACCTGAACCTGACGAGCCATTTCCACTGGTCTGCCCTGGAGGTGTCTGTGGGCCTCTAT
ACATCCCTGTGCCAGTACTTCAGTGAGGAGATGATGATGTGGAGAACTGAGGGCATTGTACCCCTGGAGG
AGACCTCACCCAGCCAGGCTGTCTGCATTACCCGCCACCTCACTGCCTTCGGTGCCAGCCTTTTTGTGCC
TCCCAGCCATGTCCAGTTCATCTTTCCTGAACCATCTGCAAGCATCAACTACATTGTCCTCCTGACGTGT
GTCATATGCCTGGTGACCTATGTGGTCATGGCTATGATCCTGCGCAAGCTGGACCAGCTGGATGTTAGCC
GTGTCCGTGTCATCCCGTTCTGTGGGAAGGGGGGCCGCTTCAAATATGAAATACTTGTTAAGACCGGCTG
GAGCCGAGGTTCAGGTACCACTGCTCACGTCGGCATCATGCTGTATGGAGAGGACAACCGTAGTGGTCAC
CGGCACTTAGATGGGGACAGAGCCTTTCATCGAAACAGCCTGGACATCTTCCAAATTGCCACCCCGCACA
GCCTGGGCAGCGTGTGGAAGATCCGAGTGTGGCATGATAACAAAGGGCTCAGCCCTGCCTGGTTCCTGCA
ACACATTATCGTCCGGGACCTACAGAGTGCCCGCAGCACCTTCTTTTTGGTCAATGACTGGCTGTCTGTG
GAGACTGAGGCCAACGGGGGCCTAGTGGAGAAGGAGGTGCTTGCAGCAAATGAAGCTGCGCTGTGGCAGT
TCCAGCGGCTCCTCGTGGCTGAGTTGCAGAGAGGCTTCTTTGACAAGCACATCTGGCTCTCCATATGGGA
CCGGCCGCCTCGTAGCCGCTTTACTAGAGTCCAGAGGGTTACCTGCTGTGTTCTCCTCCTCTGCCTCTTC
CTGGCTGCCAATGCTGTGTGGTACGGAGTTGTGAGAGACACCACCTACAGCATGGGACCTGTGTCCAGTC
TGATCTCTCCTGGTGTTGACACAGTTGCTATTGGCCTTGTGTCCAGTGTGGTAGTCTACCCTGTCTATTT
GGCTGTCCTGTTCCTCTTCCGGATGTCTCGGAGTAAGGTGTCTGGGGACCAAAACCCCACACCCACAGGG
CAGCAGGCCCTAGATGTTGACAGCTACCTGGACCCATCTGTGCTAGACAGCTCCCTCCTCACACTCTCTG
GCCTCACAGAGGCCTTCGCTGGACAAGTGAAGAATGACTTGTTTCTGGAAGATGCTAAAAGCCTGGTGTG
CTGGCCATCCAGTGAGGGTACTCTTAGTTGGCCAGACCTGCTCAGTGACCCATCTGTTGTGAGCAGCACA
CTGCAGCGATTGACCCAGGGCAGGCCTGGCTGCATGTTGGGCTCAGAGGAAGATGGTGCCTCTCTGGTTA
GCCCTTCCTTGCCTGCCAAATACTTGTCGGCCTCAGATGAAGACCTGATCCATCAGGTACTGGCTGATGG
GGCCAACAACCTGGTTCCTACCCAGGACACCCTCCTAGAAACAGACCTGCTTACTAGCCTGTCCAGTGTT
CCTGGAGAGAAAACAGAAACTCTGATACTGCAGACAGTGGGGGAGGAGAGGCCAGCCAGCATGGGCCTGA
GTTGGGAACAGTCCCCGGTGACAAGGCTTTCCAGGACAGGACTGGTGGAAGGTTTTCAGAAGCGACTGCT
GCCTGCCTGGTGTGCCCCACTGGCCCATGGGCTCAGCCTGCTCTTGGTAGCTGTAGCTGTAGCAGTTTCA
GGGTGGATTGGTGCCAGCTTCCCTCCCAGCGTGAGTGTCATGTGGCTTCTCTCAAGCAGCTCCAGCTTCC
TGGCCTCCTTTCTTGGCTGGGAGCCCCTTAAGGTCCTGCTGGAAGCCCTCTACTTCTCCCTTGTGGCCAA
GCGGCTTCACCCTGATGAAGATGACACTCTGGTAGAGAGCCCAGCTGTAACCCCTGTAAGTGAGCGTGTG
CCCCGTGTGCGGCCCCCACATGGTTTTGCACTCTTCTTGGCAAAGGAGGAAGCTCGAAAGGTCAAGAGGC
TCCATGACATGTTGAAGAGACTCTTGGTGTACATGCTTTTCTTACTGGTGACGCTGCTGGCCAACTATGG
GGATGCTTCTTGCCATGGTCACGCCTATCGCCTGCAGAGCGCCATCAAGCAGGAGCTGGATAGCCAAGCC
TTTCTGGCCATCACCCGGTCTGATGAGTTCTGGCCATGGATGTCACATGTGTTCTTGCCCTATGTCCATG
GGAACCAGTCTAGCCCTGAGCTGGGCCCTCCACGGCTACGGCAGGTGCGACTGCAGGAAGCATTCTGCCC
AGACCCTTCTAGCTCGGAGCACATGTGTTCAGCGGCAGGAAGCTTGAGCACCAGTGACTATGGCATTGGC
TGGCAGAGTGTGGTGCAAAATGGCTCTGAGACATGGGCCTACTCTGCACCCGACCTGCTGGGCGCCTGGT
ACTGGGGCTACTGTGCAGTGTATGACAGTGGGGGCTACATACAGGAGTTAGGACTGAGTCTGGAGGAGAG
CCGTGCACGACTGGGCTTCCTGCAGCTGCACAACTGGCTTGACAGCAGGAGCCGTGCAGTGTTTGTAGAA
CTCACCCGCTACAGCCCTGCTGTGGGGCTCCATGCTGCTGTTACACTGCGCCTCGAGTTCCCTGTAGCCG
GCCATGCACTGGCTGCCTTCAGTGTCCGCCCATTTGCGTTACGGCGACTCAGCACTGGCCTGTCTCTACC
ACTGCTCACCTCGGTGTGCTTGCTGCTGTTTGCCCTATACTTTTCCATGGCCGAGGTGCAGACCTGGCGC
AAAGATGGGTGTGCGTGCACAGCAAGGCCTGACACCTGGGCACGGTGCCTACTGGTGATACTGACAGCAG
CTACAGGGCTTGTACGCCTGGCCCAGCTGGGCATTGCTGATCGCCAGTGGACCCATTTTGTGCAGGACCA
TCCACGCCACTTCACTAGCTTTGACCAAGTGGCTCAGCTGGGCTCTGTGGCCCGTGGCCTGGCAGCTTCA
CTACTCTTCCTGCTTTTGGTCAAGGCTGCCCAGCAGCTGCGGTTTGTGCGCCAGTGGTCTGTTTTTGGCA
AGACATTGTGTCGGGCCTTGCCCGAGCTCATGGGAGCCACCTTGGGCCTGGTGCTGCTTGGTGTGGCCTA
TGCACAGATGGCCATCCTGCTTATTTCCTCTGGTGCTGACACTCTCTACAACATGGCCCGTGCCTTCCTG
GTGCTGTGCCCTGGGGCGAGGGTCCCCACTCTGTGCCCTTCAGAGTCCTGGTACCTGTCCCCTCTGCTGT
GTGTGGGGCTCTGGGCTCTGCGAGTGTGGGGTGCCCTGAGGTTAGGGGCTATCCTCCTGCGTTGGCGGTA
CCACGCCTTGCGTGGCGAGCTCTACCGCCCAGCATGGGAACCCCAGGACTATGAGATGGTGGAGCTTTTC
CTGCGTAGGCTTCGGCTCTGGATGGGCTTCAGCAAGGTCAAGGAGTTCCGCCACAAAGTCCGCTTTGAAG
GAATGGATCCACTGCCTTCCCGCTCATCCAGGGGCTCCAAGTCATCCCCAGTTGTGCTCCCACCTAGCTC
AGGCTCAGAAGCTTCACACCCATCCACCTCGTCCAGCCAACCAGACGGGCCAAGCGCCAGCTTAAGCCGC
TCGACGCTGAAGCTGGAACCAGAGCCCTCTCGCCTCCATGCTGTGTTTGAAAGTCTGCTTGTCCAGTTTG
ACCGACTCAACCAGGCCACAGAGGACGTCTACCAGCTGGAGCAACAACTCCAGAGCCTTCGAGGCCATGG
GCACAATGGACCTCCTTCCTCTCCCTCCCCTGGCTGCTTCCCAGGCTCTCAGCCAGCTTTGCCCAGCCGC
CTTTCTCGGGCCAGTCAGGGGCTGGATCAGACTGTAGGCCCCAACAGGGTGTCCCTGTGGCCTAATAACA
AGGTCCACCCCAGCAGCACTGCGGCCGCACGTGAACAAAAACTCATCTCAGAAGAGGATCTGGGGCCCTT
CGAACAAAAACTCATCTCAGAAGAGGATCTGAATATGCATACCGGTCATCATCACCATCACCATTGAGTT
TAAACCCGCTGATCAGCCTCGACTGTGCCTTCTAGTTGCCAGCCATCTGTTGTTTGCCCCTCCCCCGTGC
CTTCCTTGACCCTGGAAGGTGCCACTCCCACTGTCCTTTCCTAATAAAATGAGGAAATTGCATCGCATTG
TCTGAGTAGGTGTCATTCTATTCTGGGGGGTGGGGTGGGGCAGGACAGCAAGGGGGAGGATTGGGAAGAC
AATAGCAGGCATGCTGGGGATGCGGTGGGCTCTATGGCTTCTGAGGCGGAAAGAACCAGCTGGGGCTCTA
GGGGGTATCCCC
[124 nt withheld, positions 14223-14346]
C
[91 nt withheld, positions 14348-14438]
A
[49 nt withheld, positions 14440-14488]
CCTTTGACGTTGGAGTCCACGTTCTTT
[37 nt withheld, positions 14516-14552]
ACCCTATCTCGGTCTATTCTTTTGATTTATAAGGGATTTTGCCGATTTCGGCCTATTGGTTAAAAAATGA
GCTGATTTAACAAAAATTTAACGCGAATTAATTCTGTGGAATGTGTGTCAGTTAGGGTGTGGAAAGTCCC
CAGGCTCCCCAGCAGGCAGAAGTATGCAAAGCATGCATCTCAATTAGTCAGCAACCAGGTGTGGAAAGTC
CCCAGGCTCCCCAGCAGGCAGAAGTATGCAAAGCATGCATCTCAATTAGTCAGCAACCATAGTCCCGCCC
CTAACTCCGCCCATCCCGCCCCTAACTCCGCCCAGTTCCGCCCATTCTCCGCCCCATGGCTGACTAATTT
TTTTTATTTATGCAGAGGCCGAGGCCGCCTCTGCCTCTGAGCTATTCCAGAAGTAGTGAGGAGGCTTTTT
TGGAGGCCTAGGCTTTTGCAAAAAGCTCCCGGGAGCTTGTATATCCATTTTCGGATCTGATCAGCACGTG
TTGACAATTAATCATCGGCATAGTATATCGGCATAGTATAATACGACAAGGTGAGGAACTAAACCATGGC
CAAGTTGACCAGTGCCGTTCCGGTGCTCACCGCGCGCGACGTCGCCGGAGCGGTCGAGTTCTGGACCGAC
CGGCTCGGGTTCTCCCGGGACTTCGTGGAGGACGACTTCGCCGGTGTGGTCCGGGACGACGTGACCCTGT
TCATCAGCGCGGTCCAGGACCAGGTGGTGCCGGACAACACCCTGGCCTGGGTGTGGGTGCGCGGCCTGGA
CGAGCTGTACGCCGAGTGGTCGGAGGTCGTGTCCACGAACTTCCGGGACGCCTCCGGGCCGGCCATGACC
GAGATCGGCGAGCAGCCGTGGGGGCGGGAGTTCGCCCTGCGCGACCCGGCCGGCAACTGCGTGCACTTCG
TGGCCGAGGAGCAGGACTGACACGTGCTACGAGATTTCGATTCCACCGCCGCCTTCTATGAAAGGTTGGG
CTTCGGAATCGTTTTCCGGGACGCCGGCTGGATGATCCTCCAGCGCGGGGATCTCATGCTGGAGTTCTTC
GCCCACCCCAACTTGTTTATTGCAGCTTATAATGGTTACAAATAAAGCAATAGCATCACAAATTTCACAA
ATAAAGCATTTTTTTCACTGCATTCTAGTTGTGGTTTGTCCAAACTCATCAATGTATCTTATCATGTCTG
TATACCGTCGACCTCTAGCTAGAGCTTGGCGTAATCATGGTCATAGCTGTTTCCTGTGTGAAATTGTTAT
CCGCTCACAATTCCACACAACATACGAGCCGGAAGCATAAAGTGTAAAGCCTGGGGTGCCTAATGAGTGA
GCTAACTCACATTAATTGCGTTGCGCTCACTGCCCGCTTTCCAGTCGGGAAACCTGTCGTGCCAGCTGCA
TTAATGAATCGGCCAACGCGCGGGGAGAGGCGGTTTGCGTATTGGGCGCTCTTCCGCTTCCTCGCTCACT
GACTCGCTGCGCTCGGTCGTTCGGCTGCGGCGAGCGGTATCAGCTCACTCAAAGGCGGTAATACGGTTAT
CCACAGAATCAGGGGATAACGCAGGAAAGAACATGTGAGCAAAAGGCCAGCAAAAGGCCAGGAACCGTAA
AAAGGCCGCGTTGCTGGCGTTTTTCCATAGGCTCCGCCCCCCTGACGAGCATCACAAAAATCGACGCTCA
AGTCAGAGGTGGCGAAACCCGACAGGACTATAAAGATACCAGGCGTTTCCCCCTGGAAGCTCCCTCGTGC
GCTCTCCTGTTCCGACCCTGCCGCTTACCGGATACCTGTCCGCCTTTCTCCCTTCGGGAAGCGTGGCGCT
TTCTCATAGCTCACGCTGTAGGTATCTCAGTTCGGTGTAGGTCGTTCGCTCCAAGCTGGGCTGTGTGCAC
GAACCCCCCGTTCAGCCCGACCGCTGCGCCTTATCCGGTAACTATCGTCTTGAGTCCAACCCGGTAAGAC
ACGACTTATCGCCACTGGCAGCAGCCACTGGTAACAGGATTAGCAGAGCGAGGTATGTAGGCGGTGCTAC
AGAGTTCTTGAAGTGGTGGCCTAACTACGGCTACACTAGAAGAACAGTATTTGGTATCTGCGCTCTGCTG
AAGCCAGTTACCTTCGGAAAAAGAGTTGGTAGCTCTTGATCCGGCAAACAAACCACCGCTGGTAGCGGTG
GTTTTTTTGTTTGCAAGCAGCAGATTACGCGCAGAAAAAAAGGATCTCAAGAAGATCCTTTGATCTTTTC
TACGGGGTCTGACGCTCAGTGGAACGAAAACTCACGTTAAGGGATTTTGGTCATGAGATTATCAAAAAGG
ATCTTCACCTAGATCCTTTTAAATTAAAAATGAAGTTTTAAATCAATCTAAAGTATATATGAGTAAACTT
GGTCTGACAGTTACCAATGCTTAATCAGTGAGGCACCTATCTCAGCGATCTGTCTATTTCGTTCATCCAT
AGTTGCCTGACTCCCCGTCGTGTAGATAACTACGATACGGGAGGGCTTACCATCTGGCCCCAGTGCTGCA
ATGATACCGCGAGACCCACGCTCACCGGCTCCAGATTTATCAGCAATAAACCAGCCAGCCGGAAGGGCCG
AGCGCAGAAGTGGTCCTGCAACTTTATCCGCCTCCATCCAGTCTATTAATTGTTGCCGGGAAGCTAGAGT
AAGTAGTTCGCCAGTTAATAGTTTGCGCAACGTTGTTGCCATTGCTACAGGCATCGTGGTGTCACGCTCG
TCGTTTGGTATGGCTTCATTCAGCTCCGGTTCCCAACGATCAAGGCGAGTTACATGATCCCCCATGTTGT
GCAAAAAAGCGGTTAGCTCCTTCGGTCCTCCGATCGTTGTCAGAAGTAAGTTGGCCGCAGTGTTATCACT
CATGGTTATGGCAGCACTGCATAATTCTCTTACTGTCATGCCATCCGTAAGATGCTTTTCTGTGACTGGT
GAGTACTCAACCAAGTCATTCTGAGAATAGTGTATGCGGCGACCGAGTTGCTCTTGCCCGGCGTCAATAC
GGGATAATACCGCGCCACATAGCAGAACTTTAAAAGTGCTCATCATTGGAAAACGTTCTTCGGGGCGAAA
ACTCTCAAGGATCTTACCGCTGTTGAGATCCAGTTCGATGTAACCCACTCGTGCACCCAACTGATCTTCA
GCATCTTTTACTTTCACCAGCGTTTCTGGGTGAGCAAAAACAGGAAGGCAAAATGCCGCAAAAAAGGGAA
TAAGGGCGACACGGAAATGTTGAATACTCATACTCTTCCTTTTTCAATATTATTGAAGCATTTATCAGGG
TTATTGTCTCATGAGCGGATACATATTTGAATGTATTTAGAAAAATAAACAAATAGGGGTTCCGCGCACA
TTTCCCCGAAAAGTGCCACCTGACGTCGACGGATCGGGAGATCTCCCGATCCCCTATGGTGCACTCTCAG
TACAATCTGCTCTGATGCCGCATAGTTAAGCCAGTATCTGCTCCCTGCTTGTGTGTTGGAGGTCGCTGAG
TAGTGCGCGAGCAAAATTTAAGCTACAACAAGGCAAGGCTTGACCGACAATTGCATGAAGAATCTGCTTA
GGGTTAGGCGTTTTGCGCTGCTTCG
Features (pLannotate 1.2.2; 23 found; start..end, strand, type, name):
     27..406     +  enhancer       CMV enhancer: human cytomegalovirus immediate early enhancer
    407..610     +  promoter       CMV promoter: human cytomegalovirus (CMV) immediate early promoter
    612..631     +  promoter       PLtetO-1 promoter (fragment): modified phage lambda PL promoter with tet operator sites (Lutz and Bujard, 1997)
    633..652     +  promoter       PLtetO-1 promoter (fragment): modified phage lambda PL promoter with tet operator sites (Lutz and Bujard, 1997)
    660..693     +  promoter       TRE3GV promoter (fragment): 3rd-generation Tet-responsive promoter that can be activated by binding of Tet-On® 3G, optimized for retroviral and lentiviral vectors
    845..862     -  misc_feature   MCS (fragment): pBluescript multiple cloning site
    863..13810   +  CDS            Pkd1: PKD1_MOUSE - Experimental evidence at protein level: Swiss-Prot protein existence level 1. Component of a heteromeric calcium-permeable ion channel formed by PKD1 and PKD2 that is activated by interaction between PKD1 and a Wnt family member, such as WNT3A and WNT9B. Both PKD1 and PKD2 are required for channel activity (By similarity). Involved in renal tubulogenesis (PubMed:24939912). Involved in fluid-flow mechanosensation by the primary cilium in renal epithelium (PubMed:12514735). Acts as a regulator of cilium length, together with PKD2 (PubMed:20096584). The dynamic control of cilium leng
  13953..14177   +  polyA_signal   bGH poly(A) signal: bovine growth hormone polyadenylation signal
  14181..14202   +  promoter       SV40 promoter (fragment): SV40 enhancer and early promoter
  14223..14651   +  rep_origin     f1 ori (sequence partly withheld): f1 bacteriophage origin of replication; arrow indicates direction of (+) strand synthesis
  14665..14994   +  promoter       SV40 promoter: SV40 enhancer and early promoter
  15042..15089   +  promoter       EM7 promoter: synthetic bacterial promoter&nbsp
  15108..15482   +  CDS            BleoR: antibiotic-binding protein; Sh ble from Streptoalloteichus hindustanus; confers resistance to bleomycin, phleomycin, and Zeocin™
  15492..15617   +  CDS            ble (fragment): BLE_KLEPN - Experimental evidence at protein level: Swiss-Prot protein existence level 1. Binding protein with a strong affinity to the bleomycin family of antibiotics. Binds to CL990; an antimitotic-antibiotic compound. From Klebsiella pneumoniae.
  15612..15733   +  polyA_signal   SV40 poly(A) signal: SV40 polyadenylation signal
  15804..15826   -  protein_bind   lac operator (fragment): The lac repressor binds to the lac operator to inhibit transcription in E. coli. This inhibition can be relieved by adding lactose or isopropyl-β-D-thiogalactopyranoside (IPTG). lac repressor encoded by lacI
  15830..15860   -  promoter       lac promoter: promoter for the E. coli lac operon
  15875..15896   -  protein_bind   CAP binding site: CAP binding activates transcription in the presence of cAMP. E. coli catabolite activator protein
  15909..16001   -  CDS            lacI (fragment): lac repressor; lacI; The lac repressor binds to the lac operator to inhibit transcription in E. coli. This inhibition can be relieved by adding lactose or isopropyl-β-D-thiogalactopyranoside (IPTG).
  16184..16772   -  rep_origin     ori: high-copy-number ColE1/pMB1/pBR322/pUC origin of replication
  16943..17803   -  CDS            AmpR: β-lactamase; bla; confers resistance to ampicillin, carbenicillin, and related antibiotics
  17804..17908   -  promoter       AmpR promoter: bla
  17967..18019   -  misc_feature   bom (fragment): basis of mobility region from pBR322
