[The description below was written by a language model from this plasmid's Addgene catalogue record and pLannotate feature annotations shown in this document.]
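Description:
pcDNA4/TO 3xFlag-m-PKD1-2xMyc/His is a mammalian expression plasmid of about 18.1 kb that carries the full-length mouse Pkd1 coding sequence, encoding polycystin-1 (PC1), in a pcDNA4/TO backbone modified to supply C-terminal 2xMyc and 6xHis tags. It is maintained in E. coli through a high-copy ColE1/pUC-type origin and an ampicillin resistance gene (β-lactamase). An f1 origin is also present. For selection in mammalian cells, the Sh ble gene confers Zeocin resistance. It sits behind tandem SV40 early and EM7 promoters, so it can be expressed in both eukaryotic and bacterial hosts, and it is followed by an SV40 polyadenylation signal.

The expression cassette uses the human CMV immediate-early enhancer and promoter. Directly downstream are two short elements that the annotation software matched to tet operator-containing promoters. These correspond to the paired TetO sites characteristic of the "TO" backbone. With this arrangement, transcription is constitutive in ordinary cells but can be repressed in lines expressing the Tet repressor and induced with tetracycline or doxycycline. The Pkd1 open reading frame spans nearly 13 kb and ends at a bovine growth hormone polyadenylation signal.

The catalogue lists a 3xFlag tag at the N-terminal end of the insert alongside the backbone-encoded Myc/His tags. None of these epitopes is called out separately in the feature table, so their exact placement is not shown there. Tags at both ends should allow the N- and C-terminal portions of this large membrane protein to be detected separately. The construct is intended for eukaryotic expression of murine PC1, and its associated study examined how calmodulin binding regulates polycystin-1 function.
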