Addgene plasmid #83452: pcDNA4/TO 3xFlag-m-PKD1-2xMyc/His
Purpose: Full-length murine PC1 for Eukaryotic Expression (982)
Depositing lab: Thomas Weimbs. Depositing organization: University of California, Santa Barbara. Publication: Regulation of Polycystin-1 Function by Calmodulin Binding. Doerr N, Wang Y, Kipp KR, Liu G, Benza JJ, Pletnev V, Pavlov TS, Staruschenko A, Mohieldin AM, Takahashi M, Nauli SM, Weimbs T. PLoS One. 2016 Aug 25;11(8):e0161525. doi: 10.1371/journal.pone.0161525. eCollection 2016. PONE-D-16-13986 PubMed 27560828.
Backbone
  Vector backbone: pcDNA4/TO/2xMyc/His
  Vector type: Mammalian Expression
  Selectable markers: Zeocin
Growth in bacteria
  Bacterial resistance: Ampicillin, 100 μg/mL
  Growth temperature: 37°C
  Growth strain: DH5alpha
  Copy number: High Copy
Gene/Insert
  Gene/Insert name: polycystin-1 (alt name: PKD1)
  Species: M. musculus (mouse)
  Entrez Gene: Pkd1 (a.k.a. PC1, mFLJ00285)
  Tag / fusion protein: 3xFlag (N terminal on insert); 2xMyc (C terminal on backbone); 6xHis (C terminal on backbone)
Terms and licenses: Academic/Nonprofit Terms; Industry Terms: Not Available to Industry
How to cite: pcDNA4/TO 3xFlag-m-PKD1-2xMyc/His was a gift from Thomas Weimbs (Addgene plasmid # 83452 ; http://n2t.net/addgene:83452 ; RRID:Addgene_83452)
