>Addgene plasmid #83452 | pcDNA4/TO 3xFlag-m-PKD1-2xMyc/His | addgene partial sequence | sequence record 164695 | BGH-rev 5'-TAGAAGGCACAGTCGAGG-3'
TGATGGTGATGATGACCGGTATGCATATTCAGATCCTCTTCTGAGATGAGTTTTTGTTCGAAGGGCCCCA
GATCCTCTTCTGAGATGAGTTTTTGTTCACGTGCGGCCGCAGTGCTGCTGGGGTGGACCTTGTTATTAGG
CCACAGGGACACCCTGTTGGGGCCTACAGTCTGATCCAGCCCCTGACTGGCCCGAGAAAGGCGGCTGGGC
AAAGCTGGCTGAGAGCCTGGGAAGCAGCCAGGGGAGGGAGAGGAAGGAGGTCCATTGTGCCCATGGCCTC
GAAGGCTCTGGAGTTGTTGCTCCAGCTGGTAGACGTCCTCTGTGGCCTGGTTGAGTCGGTCAAACTGGAC
AAGCAGACTTTCAAACACAGCATGGAGGCGAGAGGGCTCTGGTTCCAGCTTCAGCGTCGAGCGGCTTAAG
CTGGCGCTTGGCCCGTCTGGTTGGCTGGACGAGGTGGATGGGTGTGAAGCTTCTGAGCCTGAGCTAGGTG
GGAGCACAACTGGGGATGACTTGGAGCCCCTGGATGAGCGGGAAGGCAGTGGATCCATTCCTTCAAAGCG
GACTTTGTGGCGGAACTCCTTGACCTTGCTGAAGCCCATCCAGAGCCGAAGCCTACGCAGGAAAAGCTCC
ACCATCTCATAGTCCTGGGGTTCCCATGCTGGGCGGTAGAGCTCGCCACGCAAGGCGTGGTACCGCCAAC
GCAGGAGGATAGCCCCTAACCTCAGGGCACCCCACACTCGCAGAGCCCAGAGCCCCACACACAGCAGAGG
GGACAGGTACCAGGACTCTGAAGGGCACAGAGTGGGGACCCTCGCCCCAGGGCACAGCACCAGGAAGGCA
CGGGCCATGTTGTAGAGAGTGTCAGCACCAGAGGAAATAAGCAGGATGGCCATCTGTGCATAGGCCACAC
CAAGCAGCACCAGGCCCAAGGTGGCTCCCATGAGCTCGGGCAAGGCCCGACACAATGTCTTGCCAAAA
