>Addgene plasmid #83452 | pcDNA4/TO 3xFlag-m-PKD1-2xMyc/His | addgene partial sequence | sequence record 165808 | LNCX 5'-AGCTCGTTTAGTGAACCGTCAGATC-3'
AGAAGACACCGGGACCGATCCAGCCTCCGGACTCTAGCGTTTAAACTTAAGCTTGGTACCGAGCTCGGAT
CCACTAGTCCAGTGTGGTGGGGCCCTGCAGATATCCAGCACAGTGGCGG
